>Addgene plasmid #142892 | TFORF1940 | addgene full sequence | sequence record 396069 | Addgene NGS Result
TTAATGTAGTCTTATGCAATACTCTTGTAGTCTTGCAACATGGTAACGATGAGTTAGCAACATGCCTTAC
AAGGAGAGAAAAAGCACCGTGCATGCCGATTGGTGGAAGTAAGGTGGTACGATCGTGCCTTATTAGGAAG
GCAACAGACGGGTCTGACATGGATTGGACGAACCACTGAATTGCCGCATTGCAGAGATATTGTATTTAAG
TGCCTAGCTCGATACATAAACGGGTCTCTCTGGTTAGACCAGATCTGAGCCTGGGAGCTCTCTGGCTAAC
TAGGGAACCCACTGCTTAAGCCTCAATAAAGCTTGCCTTGAGTGCTTCAAGTAGTGTGTGCCCGTCTGTT
GTGTGACTCTGGTAACTAGAGATCCCTCAGACCCTTTTAGTCAGTGTGGAAAATCTCTAGCAGTGGCGCC
CGAACAGGGACTTGAAAGCGAAAGGGAAACCAGAGGAGCTCTCTCGACGCAGGACTCGGCTTGCTGAAGC
GCGCACGGCAAGAGGCGAGGGGCGGCGACTGGTGAGTACGCCAAAAATTTTGACTAGCGGAGGCTAGAAG
GAGAGAGATGGGTGCGAGAGCGTCAGTATTAAGCGGGGGAGAATTAGATCGCGATGGGAAAAAATTCGGT
TAAGGCCAGGGGGAAAGAAAAAATATAAATTAAAACATATAGTATGGGCAAGCAGGGAGCTAGAACGATT
CGCAGTTAATCCTGGCCTGTTAGAAACATCAGAAGGCTGTAGACAAATACTGGGACAGCTACAACCATCC
CTTCAGACAGGATCAGAAGAACTTAGATCATTATATAATACAGTAGCAACCCTCTATTGTGTGCATCAAA
GGATAGAGATAAAAGACACCAAGGAAGCTTTAGACAAGATAGAGGAAGAGCAAAACAAAAGTAAGACCAC
CGCACAGCAAGCGGCCGCTGATCTTCAGACCTGGAGGAGGAGATATGAGGGACAATTGGAGAAGTGAATT
ATATAAATATAAAGTAGTAAAAATTGAACCATTAGGAGTAGCACCCACCAAGGCAAAGAGAAGAGTGGTG
CAGAGAGAAAAAAGAGCAGTGGGAATAGGAGCTTTGTTCCTTGGGTTCTTGGGAGCAGCAGGAAGCACTA
TGGGCGCAGCGTCAATGACGCTGACGGTACAGGCCAGACAATTATTGTCTGGTATAGTGCAGCAGCAGAA
CAATTTGCTGAGGGCTATTGAGGCGCAACAGCATCTGTTGCAACTCACAGTCTGGGGCATCAAGCAGCTC
CAGGCAAGAATCCTGGCTGTGGAAAGATACCTAAAGGATCAACAGCTCCTGGGGATTTGGGGTTGCTCTG
GAAAACTCATTTGCACCACTGCTGTGCCTTGGAATGCTAGTTGGAGTAATAAATCTCTGGAACAGATTTG
GAATCACACGACCTGGATGGAGTGGGACAGAGAAATTAACAATTACACAAGCTTAATACACTCCTTAATT
GAAGAATCGCAAAACCAGCAAGAAAAGAATGAACAAGAATTATTGGAATTAGATAAATGGGCAAGTTTGT
GGAATTGGTTTAACATAACAAATTGGCTGTGGTATATAAAATTATTCATAATGATAGTAGGAGGCTTGGT
AGGTTTAAGAATAGTTTTTGCTGTACTTTCTATAGTGAATAGAGTTAGGCAGGGATATTCACCATTATCG
TTTCAGACCCACCTCCCAACCCCGAGGGGACCCATGCATTGCATCTCAATTAGTCAGCAACCAGGTGTGG
AAAGTCCCCAGGCTCCCCAGCAGGCAGAAGTATGCAAAGCATGCGTCTCAATTAGTCAGCAACCATAGTC
CCGCCCCTAACTCCGCCCATCCCGCCCCTAACTCCGCCCAGTTCCGCCCATTCTCCGCCCCATGGCTGAC
TAATTTTTTTTATTTATGCAGAGGCCGAGGCCGCCTCGGCCTCTGAGCTATTCCAGAAGTAGTGAGGAGG
CTTTTTTGGAGGCCTAGGCTTTTGCAAAAAGCTTTCTAGAGGTACCACCGGAGCTTACCATGACCGAGTA
CAAGCCCACGGTGCGCCTCGCCACCCGCGACGACGTCCCCAGGGCCGTACGCACCCTCGCCGCCGCGTTC
GCCGACTACCCCGCCACGCGCCACACCGTCGATCCGGACCGCCACATCGAGCGGGTCACCGAGCTGCAAG
AACTCTTCCTCACGCGCGTCGGGCTCGACATCGGCAAGGTGTGGGTCGCGGACGACGGCGCCGCCGTGGC
GGTCTGGACCACGCCGGAGAGCGTCGAAGCGGGGGCGGTGTTCGCCGAGATCGGCCCGCGCATGGCCGAG
TTGAGCGGTTCCCGGCTGGCCGCGCAGCAACAGATGGAAGGCCTCCTGGCGCCGCACCGGCCCAAGGAGC
CCGCGTGGTTCCTGGCCACCGTCGGCGTCTCGCCCGACCACCAGGGCAAGGGTCTGGGCAGCGCCGTCGT
GCTCCCCGGAGTGGAGGCGGCCGAGCGCGCCGGGGTGCCCGCCTTCCTGGAGACCTCCGCGCCCCGCAAC
CTCCCCTTCTACGAGCGGCTCGGCTTCACCGTCACCGCCGACGTCGAGGTGCCCGAAGGACCGCGCACCT
GGTGCATGACCCGCAAGCCCGGTGCCAGTTAACGAATTCTAGATCTTGAGACAAATGGCAGTATTCATCC
ACAATTTTAAAAGAAAAGGGGGGATTGGGGGGTACAGTGCAGGGGAAAGAATAGTAGACATAATAGCAAC
AGACATACAAACTAAAGAATTACAAAAACAAATTACAAAAATTCAAAATTTTCGGGTTTATTACAGGGAC
AGCAGAGATCCACTTTGGCGCCGGCTCGAGGCCTGCAGGTGCAAAGATGGATAAAGTTTTAAACAGAGAG
GAATCTTTGCAGCTAATGGACCTTCTAGGTCTTGAAAGGAGTGGGAATTGGCTCCGGTGCCCGTCAGTGG
GCAGAGCGCACATCGCCCACAGTCCCCGAGAAGTTGGGGGGAGGGGTCGGCAATTGAACCGGTGCCTAGA
GAAGGTGGCGCGGGGTAAACTGGGAAAGTGATGTCGTGTACTGGCTCCGCCTTTTTCCCGAGGGTGGGGG
AGAACCGTATATAAGTGCAGTAGTCGCCGTGAACGTTCTTTTTCGCAACGGGTTTGCCGCCAGAACACAG
GTAAGTGCCGTGTGTGGTTCCCGCGGGCCTGGCCTCTTTACGGGTTATGGCCCTTGCGTGCCTTGAATTA
CTTCCACCTGGCTGCAGTACGTGATTCTTGATCCCGAGCTTCGGGTTGGAAGTGGGTGGGAGAGTTCGAG
GCCTTGCGCTTAAGGAGCCCCTTCGCCTCGTGCTTGAGTTGAGGCCTGGCCTGGGCGCTGGGGCCGCCGC
GTGCGAATCTGGTGGCACCTTCGCGCCTGTCTCGCTGCTTTCGATAAGTCTCTAGCCATTTAAAATTTTT
GATGACCTGCTGCGACGCTTTTTTTCTGGCAAGATAGTCTTGTAAATGCGGGCCAAGATCTGCACACTGG
TATTTCGGTTTTTGGGGCCGCGGGCGGCGACGGGGCCCGTGCGTCCCAGCGCACATGTTCGGCGAGGCGG
GGCCTGCGAGCGCGGCCACCGAGAATCGGACGGGGGTAGTCTCAAGCTGGCCGGCCTGCTCTGGTGCCTG
GCCTCGCGCCGCCGTGTATCGCCCCGCCCTGGGCGGCAAGGCTGGCCCGGTCGGCACCAGTTGCGTGAGC
GGAAAGATGGCCGCTTCCCGGCCCTGCTGCAGGGAGCTCAAAATGGAGGACGCGGCGCTCGGGAGAGCGG
GCGGGTGAGTCACCCACACAAAGGAAAAGGGCCTTTCCGTCCTCAGCCGTCGCTTCATGTGACTCCACGG
AGTACCGGGCGCCGTCCAGGCACCTCGATTAGTTCTCGAGCTTTTGGAGTACGTCGTCTTTAGGTTGGGG
GGAGGGGTTTTATGCGATGGAGTTTCCCCACACTGAGTGGGTGGAGACTGAAGTTAGGCCAGCTTGGCAC
TTGATGTAATTCTCCTTGGAATTTGCCCTTTTTGAGTTTGGATCTTGGTTCATTCTCAAGCCTCAGACAG
TGGTTCAAAGTTTTTTTCTTCCATTTCAGGTGTCGTGAGGCTAGCACCGCCACCATGGAGGTGATGAACC
TGATGGAGCAGCCTATCAAGGTGACTGAGTGGCAGCAGACATACACCTACGACTCGGGTATCCACTCGGG
CGCCAACACCTGCGTGCCCTCCGTCAGCAGCAAGGGCATCATGGAGGAGGATGAGGCCTGCGGGCGCCAG
TACACGCTCAAGAAAACCACCACTTACACCCAGGGGGTGCCCCCCAGCCAAGGTGATCTGGAGTACCAGA
TGTCCACAACAGCCAGGGCCAAACGGGTGCGGGAGGCCATGTGCCCTGGTGTGTCAGGCGAGGACAGCTC
GCTTCTGCTGGCCACCCAGGTGGAGGGGCAGGCCACCAACCTGCAGCGACTGGCCGAGCCGTCCCAGCTG
CTCAAGTCGGCCATTGTGCATCTCATCAACTACCAGGACGATGCCGAGCTGGCCACTCGCGCCCTGCCCG
AGCTCACCAAACTGCTCAACGACGAGGACCCGGTGGTGGTGACCAAGGCGGCCATGATTGTGAACCAGCT
GTCGAAGAAGGAGGCGTCGCGGCGGGCCCTGATGGGCTCGCCCCAGCTGGTGGCCGCTGTCGTGCGTACC
ATGCAGAATACCAGCGACCTGGACACAGCCCGCTGCACCACCAGCATCCTGCACAACCTCTCCCACCACC
GGGAGGGGCTGCTCGCCATCTTCAAGTCGGGTGGCATCCCTGCTCTGGTCCGCATGCTCAGCTCCCCTGT
GGAGTCGGTCCTGTTCTATGCCATCACCACGCTGCACAACCTGCTCCTGTACCAGGAGGGCGCCAAGATG
GCCGTGCGCCTGGCCGACGGGCTGCAAAAGATGGTGCCCCTGCTCAACAAGAACAACCCCAAGTTCCTGG
CCATCACCACCGACTGCCTGCAGCTCCTGGCCTACGGCAACCAGGAGAGCAAGCTGATCATCCTGGCCAA
TGGTGGGCCCCAGGCCCTCGTGCAGATCATGCGTAACTACAGTTATGAAAAGCTGCTCTGGACCACCAGT
CGTGTGCTCAAGGTGCTATCCGTGTGTCCCAGCAATAAGCCTGCCATTGTGGAGGCTGGTGGGATGCAGG
CCCTGGGCAAGCACCTGACCAGCAACAGCCCCCGCCTGGTGCAGAACTGCCTGTGGACCCTGCGCAACCT
CTCAGATGTGGCCACCAAGCAGGAGGGCCTGGAGAGTGTGCTGAAGATTCTGGTGAATCAGCTGAGTGTG
GATGACGTCAACGTCCTCACCTGTGCCACGGGCACACTCTCCAACCTGACATGCAACAACAGCAAGAACA
AGACGCTGGTGACACAGAACAGCGGTGTGGAGGCTCTCATCCATGCCATCCTGCGTGCTGGTGACAAGGA
CGACATCACGGAGCCTGCCGTCTGCGCTCTGCGCCACCTCACTAGCCGCCACCCTGAGGCCGAGATGGCC
CAGAACTCTGTGCGTCTCAACTATGGCATCCCAGCCATCGTGAAGCTGCTCAACCAGCCCAACCAGTGGC
CACTGGTCAAGGCAACCATCGGCTTGATCAGGAATCTGGCCCTGTGCCCAGCCAACCATGCCCCGCTGCA
GGAGGCAGCGGTCATCCCCCGCCTCGTCCAACTGCTGGTGAAGGCCCACCAGGATGCCCAGCGCCACGTA
GCTGCAGGCACACAGCAGCCCTACACGGATGGTGTGAGGATGGAGGAGATTGTGGAGGGCTGCACCGGAG
CACTGCACATCCTCGCCCGGGACCCCATGAACCGCATGGAGATCTTCCGGCTCAACACCATTCCCCTGTT
TGTGCAGCTCCTGTACTCGTCGGTGGAGAACATCCAGCGCGTGGCTGCCGGGGTGCTGTGTGAGCTGGCC
CAGGACAAGGAGGCGGCCGACGCCATTGATGCAGAGGGGGCCTCGGCCCCACTCATGGAGTTGCTGCACT
CCCGCAACGAGGGCACTGCCACCTACGCTGCTGCCGTCCTGTTCCGCATCTCCGAGGACAAGAACCCAGA
CTACCGGAAGCGCGTGTCCGTGGAGCTCACCAACTCCCTCTTCAAGCATGACCCGGCTGCCTGGGAGGCT
GCCCAGAGCATGATTCCCATCAATGAGCCCTATGGAGATGACATGGATGCCACCTACCGCCCCATGTACT
CCAGCGATGTGCCCCTTGACCCGCTGGAGATGCACATGGACATGGATGGAGACTACCCCATCGACACCTA
CAGCGACGGCCTCAGGCCCCCGTACCCCACTGCAGACCACATGCTGGCCTAGTAATGAACTAGTCCGTAA
CTTGAAAGTATTTCGATTTCTTGGCTTTATATATCTTGTGGAAAGGACGAGTGCACCTCGACATCTAGTT
ATACACGCGTTAAGTCGACAATCAACCTCTGGATTACAAAATTTGTGAAAGATTGACTGGTATTCTTAAC
TATGTTGCTCCTTTTACGCTATGTGGATACGCTGCTTTAATGCCTTTGTATCATGCTATTGCTTCCCGTA
TGGCTTTCATTTTCTCCTCCTTGTATAAATCCTGGTTGCTGTCTCTTTATGAGGAGTTGTGGCCCGTTGT
CAGGCAACGTGGCGTGGTGTGCACTGTGTTTGCTGACGCAACCCCCACTGGTTGGGGCATTGCCACCACC
TGTCAGCTCCTTTCCGGGACTTTCGCTTTCCCCCTCCCTATTGCCACGGCGGAACTCATCGCCGCCTGCC
TTGCCCGCTGCTGGACAGGGGCTCGGCTGTTGGGCACTGACAATTCCGTGGTGTTGTCGGGGAAATCATC
GTCCTTTCCTTGGCTGCTCGCCTGTGTTGCCACCTGGATTCTGCGCGGGACGTCCTTCTGCTACGTCCCT
TCGGCCCTCAATCCAGCGGACCTTCCTTCCCGCGGCCTGCTGCCGGCTCTGCGGCCTCTTCCGCGTCTTC
GCCTTCGCCCTCAGACGAGTCGGATCTCCCTTTGGGCCGCCTCCCCGCGTCGACTTTAAGACCAATGACT
TACAAGGCAGCTGTAGATCTTAGCCACTTTTTAAAAGAAAAGGGGGGACTGGAAGGGCTAATTCACTCCC
AACGAAGACAAGATCTGCTTTTTGCTTGTACTGGGTCTCTCTGGTTAGACCAGATCTGAGCCTGGGAGCT
CTCTGGCTAACTAGGGAACCCACTGCTTAAGCCTCAATAAAGCTTGCCTTGAGTGCTTCAAGTAGTGTGT
GCCCGTCTGTTGTGTGACTCTGGTAACTAGAGATCCCTCAGACCCTTTTAGTCAGTGTGGAAAATCTCTA
GCAGTACGTATAGTAGTTCATGTCATCTTATTATTCAGTATTTATAACTTGCAAAGAAATGAATATCAGA
GAGTGAGAGGAACTTGTTTATTGCAGCTTATAATGGTTACAAATAAAGCAATAGCATCACAAATTTCACA
AATAAAGCATTTTTTTCACTGCATTCTAGTTGTGGTTTGTCCAAACTCATCAATGTATCTTATCATGTCT
GGCTCTAGCTATCCCGCCCCTAACTCCGCCCATCCCGCCCCTAACTCCGCCCAGTTCCGCCCATTCTCCG
CCCCATGGCTGACTAATTTTTTTTATTTATGCAGAGGCCGAGGCCGCCTCGGCCTCTGAGCTATTCCAGA
AGTAGTGAGGAGGCTTTTTTGGAGGCCTAGGGACGTACCCAATTCGCCCTATAGTGAGTCGTATTACGCG
CGCTCACTGGCCGTCGTTTTACAACGTCGTGACTGGGAAAACCCTGGCGTTACCCAACTTAATCGCCTTG
CAGCACATCCCCCTTTCGCCAGCTGGCGTAATAGCGAAGAGGCCCGCACCGATCGCCCTTCCCAACAGTT
GCGCAGCCTGAATGGCGAATGGG
[124 nt withheld, positions 7934-8057]
C
[91 nt withheld, positions 8059-8149]
A
[49 nt withheld, positions 8151-8199]
CCTTTGACGTTGGAGTCCACGTTCTTT
[37 nt withheld, positions 8227-8263]
ACCCTATCTCGGTCTATTCTTTTGATTTATAAGGGATTTTGCCGATTTCGGCCTATTGGTTAAAAAATGA
GCTGATTTAACAAAAATTTAACGCGAATTTTAACAAAATATTAACGCTTACAATTTAGGTGGCACTTTTC
GGGGAAATGTGCGCGGAACCCCTATTTGTTTATTTTTCTAAATACATTCAAATATGTATCCGCTCATGAG
ACAATAACCCTGATAAATGCTTCAATAATATTGAAAAAGGAAGAGTATGAGTATTCAACATTTCCGTGTC
GCCCTTATTCCCTTTTTTGCGGCATTTTGCCTTCCTGTTTTTGCTCACCCAGAAACGCTGGTGAAAGTAA
AAGATGCTGAAGATCAGTTGGGTGCACGAGTGGGTTACATCGAACTGGATCTCAACAGCGGTAAGATCCT
TGAGAGTTTTCGCCCCGAAGAACGTTTTCCAATGATGAGCACTTTTAAAGTTCTGCTATGTGGCGCGGTA
TTATCCCGTATTGACGCCGGGCAAGAGCAACTCGGTCGCCGCATACACTATTCTCAGAATGACTTGGTTG
AGTACTCACCAGTCACAGAAAAGCATCTTACGGATGGCATGACAGTAAGAGAATTATGCAGTGCTGCCAT
AACCATGAGTGATAACACTGCGGCCAACTTACTTCTGACAACGATCGGAGGACCGAAGGAGCTAACCGCT
TTTTTGCACAACATGGGGGATCATGTAACTCGCCTTGATCGTTGGGAACCGGAGCTGAATGAAGCCATAC
CAAACGACGAGCGTGACACCACGATGCCTGTAGCAATGGCAACAACGTTGCGCAAACTATTAACTGGCGA
ACTACTTACTCTAGCTTCCCGGCAACAATTAATAGACTGGATGGAGGCGGATAAAGTTGCAGGACCACTT
CTGCGCTCGGCCCTTCCGGCTGGCTGGTTTATTGCTGATAAATCTGGAGCCGGTGAGCGTGGGTCTCGCG
GTATCATTGCAGCACTGGGGCCAGATGGTAAGCCCTCCCGTATCGTAGTTATCTACACGACGGGGAGTCA
GGCAACTATGGATGAACGAAATAGACAGATCGCTGAGATAGGTGCCTCACTGATTAAGCATTGGTAACTG
TCAGACCAAGTTTACTCATATATACTTTAGATTGATTTAAAACTTCATTTTTAATTTAAAAGGATCTAGG
TGAAGATCCTTTTTGATAATCTCATGACCAAAATCCCTTAACGTGAGTTTTCGTTCCACTGAGCGTCAGA
CCCCGTAGAAAAGATCAAAGGATCTTCTTGAGATCCTTTTTTTCTGCGCGTAATCTGCTGCTTGCAAACA
AAAAAACCACCGCTACCAGCGGTGGTTTGTTTGCCGGATCAAGAGCTACCAACTCTTTTTCCGAAGGTAA
CTGGCTTCAGCAGAGCGCAGATACCAAATACTGTTCTTCTAGTGTAGCCGTAGTTAGGCCACCACTTCAA
GAACTCTGTAGCACCGCCTACATACCTCGCTCTGCTAATCCTGTTACCAGTGGCTGCTGCCAGTGGCGAT
AAGTCGTGTCTTACCGGGTTGGACTCAAGACGATAGTTACCGGATAAGGCGCAGCGGTCGGGCTGAACGG
GGGGTTCGTGCACACAGCCCAGCTTGGAGCGAACGACCTACACCGAACTGAGATACCTACAGCGTGAGCT
ATGAGAAAGCGCCACGCTTCCCGAAGGGAGAAAGGCGGACAGGTATCCGGTAAGCGGCAGGGTCGGAACA
GGAGAGCGCACGAGGGAGCTTCCAGGGGGAAACGCCTGGTATCTTTATAGTCCTGTCGGGTTTCGCCACC
TCTGACTTGAGCGTCGATTTTTGTGATGCTCGTCAGGGGGGCGGAGCCTATGGAAAAACGCCAGCAACGC
GGCCTTTTTACGGTTCCTGGCCTTTTGCTGGCCTTTTGCTCACATGTTCTTTCCTGCGTTATCCCCTGAT
TCTGTGGATAACCGTATTACCGCCTTTGAGTGAGCTGATACCGCTCGCCGCAGCCGAACGACCGAGCGCA
GCGAGTCAGTGAGCGAGGAAGCGGAAGAGCGCCCAATACGCAAACCGCCTCTCCCCGCGCGTTGGCCGAT
TCATTAATGCAGCTGGCACGACAGGTTTCCCGACTGGAAAGCGGGCAGTGAGCGCAACGCAATTAATGTG
AGTTAGCTCACTCATTAGGCACCCCAGGCTTTACACTTTATGCTTCCGGCTCGTATGTTGTGTGGAATTG
TGAGCGGATAACAATTTCACACAGGAAACAGCTATGACCATGATTACGCCAAGCGCGCAATTAACCCTCA
CTAAAGGGAACAAAAGCTGGAGCTGCAAGC
Features (pLannotate 1.2.2; 31 found; start..end, strand, type, name):
      5..231     +  promoter       RSV promoter: Rous sarcoma virus enhancer/promoter
    232..412     +  LTR            5' LTR (truncated): truncated 5' long terminal repeat (LTR) from HIV-1
    459..584     +  misc_feature   HIV-1 Ψ: packaging signal of human immunodeficiency virus type 1
    568..931     +  CDS            HIV-1 gag (fragment): gag protein from human immunodeficiency virus 1; gag
   1077..1310    +  misc_feature   RRE: The Rev response element (RRE) of HIV-1 allows for Rev-dependent mRNA export from the nucleus to the cytoplasm.
   1687..1713    +  CDS            Rev (fragment): human immunodeficiency virus 1 (HIV-1) Rev protein; rev; enhances nuclear export of unspliced and incompletely spliced viral mRNAs
   1720..1743    +  promoter       SV40 promoter (fragment): SV40 early promoter
   1744..1815    +  promoter       SV40 promoter (fragment): SV40 enhancer and early promoter
   1839..1974    +  rep_origin     SV40 ori: SV40 origin of replication
   2020..2616    +  CDS            PuroR (fragment): puromycin N-acetyltransferase; pac from Streptomyces; confers resistance to puromycin
   2665..2782    +  misc_feature   cPPT/CTS: central polypurine tract and central termination sequence of HIV-1
   2847..2913    +  CDS            small t antigen (fragment): SV40 (simian virus 40) small t antigen
   2920..4098    +  promoter       EF-1α promoter: strong constitutive promoter for human elongation factor EF-1α
   4115..6349    +  CDS            JUP: PLAK_HUMAN - Also known as CTNNG, DP3. Experimental evidence at protein level: Swiss-Prot protein existence level 1. Common junctional plaque protein. The membrane-associated plaques are architectural elements in an important strategic position to influence the arrangement and function of both the cytoskeleton and the cells within the tissue. The presence of plakoglobin in both the desmosomes and in the intermediate junctions suggests that it plays a central role in the structure and function of submembranous plaques. Acts as a substrate for VE-PTP and is required by it to stimulate VE- cadher
   6365..6418    +  promoter       U6 promoter (fragment): RNA polymerase III promoter for human U6 snRNA
   6460..7048    +  misc_feature   WPRE: woodchuck hepatitis virus posttranscriptional regulatory element
   7099..7118    +  misc_feature   cPPT/CTS (fragment): central polypurine tract and central termination sequence of HIV-1
   7120..7353    +  LTR            3' LTR (ΔU3): self-inactivating 3' long terminal repeat (LTR) from HIV-1
   7431..7552    +  polyA_signal   SV40 poly(A) signal: SV40 polyadenylation signal
   7592..7727    +  rep_origin     SV40 ori: SV40 origin of replication
   7748..7766    -  promoter       T7 promoter: promoter for bacteriophage T7 RNA polymerase
   7774..7929    +  CDS            lacZα (fragment): LacZα fragment of β-galactosidase; lacZ fragment
   7934..8362    +  rep_origin     f1 ori (sequence partly withheld): f1 bacteriophage origin of replication; arrow indicates direction of (+) strand synthesis
   8415..8519    +  promoter       AmpR promoter: bla
   8520..9380    +  CDS            AmpR: β-lactamase; bla; confers resistance to ampicillin, carbenicillin, and related antibiotics
   9551..10139   +  rep_origin     ori: high-copy-number ColE1/pMB1/pBR322/pUC origin of replication
  10322..10414   +  CDS            lacI (fragment): lac repressor; lacI; The lac repressor binds to the lac operator to inhibit transcription in E. coli. This inhibition can be relieved by adding lactose or isopropyl-β-D-thiogalactopyranoside (IPTG).
  10427..10448   +  protein_bind   CAP binding site: CAP binding activates transcription in the presence of cAMP. E. coli catabolite activator protein
  10463..10493   +  promoter       lac promoter: promoter for the E. coli lac operon
  10501..10517   +  protein_bind   lac operator: The lac repressor binds to the lac operator to inhibit transcription in E. coli. This inhibition can be relieved by adding lactose or isopropyl-β-D-thiogalactopyranoside (IPTG). lac repressor encoded by lacI
  10562..10580   +  promoter       T3 promoter: promoter for bacteriophage T3 RNA polymerase
