[The description below was written by a language model from this plasmid's Addgene catalogue record and pLannotate feature annotations shown in this document.]
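Description:
TFORF1940 is a lentiviral mammalian expression plasmid built on the pLX_TRC317 backbone, one member of a barcoded library of transcription factor open reading frames. It carries the human JUP coding sequence (junction plakoglobin, also called gamma-catenin), a junctional plaque protein of desmosomes and intermediate junctions. In bacteria the plasmid is maintained through a high-copy ColE1/pUC-type origin and ampicillin resistance (AmpR with its own promoter). An f1 origin and remnants of a lac/T7/T3 cloning region are also annotated. The depositor warns that the plasmid can recombine during propagation, as is common for LTR-containing vectors.

The transfer cassette has a third-generation layout. An RSV promoter fused to a truncated HIV-1 5' LTR drives genomic RNA production in packaging cells, followed by the Ψ packaging signal, a gag fragment and the Rev response element. The cassette ends with a self-inactivating ΔU3 3' LTR and an SV40 polyadenylation signal. Within the provirus, SV40 early promoter sequences precede a puromycin N-acetyltransferase gene, which allows selection of transduced cells. A cPPT/CTS element, which aids nuclear import, lies between this marker and the payload. The EF-1α promoter then drives constitutive JUP expression, and a downstream WPRE enhances transcript stability and expression.

According to the record, each construct in the collection carries a unique 24-bp barcode. The barcode is not annotated as a feature, although a short U6-derived fragment sits between the ORF and the WPRE. The barcodes identify which ORF is present in each cell, supporting pooled overexpression screens such as directed differentiation studies.
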