Addgene plasmid #142892: TFORF1940
Purpose: Lentiviral vector for overexpressing transcription factor ORFs with unique 24-bp barcodes. Barcodes facilitate identification of transcription factors in pooled screens.
Depositing lab: Feng Zhang. Depositing organization: Broad Institute. Publication: A transcription factor atlas of directed differentiation. Joung J, Ma S, Tay T, Geiger-Schuller KR, Kirchgatterer PC, Verdine VK, Guo B, Arias-Garcia MA, Allen WE, Singh A, Kuksenko O, Abudayyeh OO, Gootenberg JS, Fu Z, Macrae RK, Buenrostro JD, Regev A, Zhang F. Cell. 2023 Jan 5;186(1):209-229.e26. doi: 10.1016/j.cell.2022.11.026. PubMed 36608654.
Backbone
  Vector backbone: pLX_TRC317
  Backbone manufacturer: Broad Institute Genetic Perturbation Platform
  Backbone size w/o insert (bp): 8264
  Vector type: Mammalian Expression, Lentiviral
  Selectable markers: Puromycin
Growth in bacteria
  Bacterial resistance: Ampicillin, 100 μg/mL
  Growth temperature: 37°C
  Growth strain: NEB Stable
  Copy number: High Copy
Gene/Insert
  Gene/Insert name: JUP
  Species: H. sapiens (human)
  Insert size (bp): 2339
  Entrez Gene: JUP (a.k.a. CTNNG, DP3, DPIII, PDGB, PG, PKGB)
  Promoter: EF1a
  Cloning method: Unknown
  Sequencing primers: 5′ GGGTGGAGACTGAAGTTAGGCCAG; 3′ CACATAGCGTAAAAGGAGCAACATAG
Terms and licenses: Academic/Nonprofit Terms; Industry Terms: Not Available to Industry
Depositor comments: NM_002230,NM_021991,XM_017024590,XM_011524756,XM_011524758,XM_006721878,XM_011524753,XM_006721875,XM_011524755,XM_006721874,XM_011524757,XM_006721873,ENST00000393930,ENST00000310706,ENST00000393931 . The transcription factor ORF portion of this plasmid was synthesized by Genewiz. Please test multiple small colonies in case of plasmid recombination. To make this collection available in a timely manner, a portion of this collection was not fully sequenced by Addgene. If an Addgene verified full plasmid sequence is not available, please contact us prior to placing an order to request the full sequence.
How to cite: TFORF1940 was a gift from Feng Zhang (Addgene plasmid # 142892 ; http://n2t.net/addgene:142892 ; RRID:Addgene_142892)
