>Addgene plasmid #142892 | TFORF1940 | depositor partial sequence | sequence record 280814 | Insert
ACCGCCACCATGGAGGTGATGAACCTGATGGAGCAGCCTATCAAGGTGACTGAGTGGCAGCAGACATACA
CCTACGACTCGGGTATCCACTCGGGCGCCAACACCTGCGTGCCCTCCGTCAGCAGCAAGGGCATCATGGA
GGAGGATGAGGCCTGCGGGCGCCAGTACACGCTCAAGAAAACCACCACTTACACCCAGGGGGTGCCCCCC
AGCCAAGGTGATCTGGAGTACCAGATGTCCACAACAGCCAGGGCCAAACGGGTGCGGGAGGCCATGTGCC
CTGGTGTGTCAGGCGAGGACAGCTCGCTTCTGCTGGCCACCCAGGTGGAGGGGCAGGCCACCAACCTGCA
GCGACTGGCCGAGCCGTCCCAGCTGCTCAAGTCGGCCATTGTGCATCTCATCAACTACCAGGACGATGCC
GAGCTGGCCACTCGCGCCCTGCCCGAGCTCACCAAACTGCTCAACGACGAGGACCCGGTGGTGGTGACCA
AGGCGGCCATGATTGTGAACCAGCTGTCGAAGAAGGAGGCGTCGCGGCGGGCCCTGATGGGCTCGCCCCA
GCTGGTGGCCGCTGTCGTGCGTACCATGCAGAATACCAGCGACCTGGACACAGCCCGCTGCACCACCAGC
ATCCTGCACAACCTCTCCCACCACCGGGAGGGGCTGCTCGCCATCTTCAAGTCGGGTGGCATCCCTGCTC
TGGTCCGCATGCTCAGCTCCCCTGTGGAGTCGGTCCTGTTCTATGCCATCACCACGCTGCACAACCTGCT
CCTGTACCAGGAGGGCGCCAAGATGGCCGTGCGCCTGGCCGACGGGCTGCAAAAGATGGTGCCCCTGCTC
AACAAGAACAACCCCAAGTTCCTGGCCATCACCACCGACTGCCTGCAGCTCCTGGCCTACGGCAACCAGG
AGAGCAAGCTGATCATCCTGGCCAATGGTGGGCCCCAGGCCCTCGTGCAGATCATGCGTAACTACAGTTA
TGAAAAGCTGCTCTGGACCACCAGTCGTGTGCTCAAGGTGCTATCCGTGTGTCCCAGCAATAAGCCTGCC
ATTGTGGAGGCTGGTGGGATGCAGGCCCTGGGCAAGCACCTGACCAGCAACAGCCCCCGCCTGGTGCAGA
ACTGCCTGTGGACCCTGCGCAACCTCTCAGATGTGGCCACCAAGCAGGAGGGCCTGGAGAGTGTGCTGAA
GATTCTGGTGAATCAGCTGAGTGTGGATGACGTCAACGTCCTCACCTGTGCCACGGGCACACTCTCCAAC
CTGACATGCAACAACAGCAAGAACAAGACGCTGGTGACACAGAACAGCGGTGTGGAGGCTCTCATCCATG
CCATCCTGCGTGCTGGTGACAAGGACGACATCACGGAGCCTGCCGTCTGCGCTCTGCGCCACCTCACTAG
CCGCCACCCTGAGGCCGAGATGGCCCAGAACTCTGTGCGTCTCAACTATGGCATCCCAGCCATCGTGAAG
CTGCTCAACCAGCCCAACCAGTGGCCACTGGTCAAGGCAACCATCGGCTTGATCAGGAATCTGGCCCTGT
GCCCAGCCAACCATGCCCCGCTGCAGGAGGCAGCGGTCATCCCCCGCCTCGTCCAACTGCTGGTGAAGGC
CCACCAGGATGCCCAGCGCCACGTAGCTGCAGGCACACAGCAGCCCTACACGGATGGTGTGAGGATGGAG
GAGATTGTGGAGGGCTGCACCGGAGCACTGCACATCCTCGCCCGGGACCCCATGAACCGCATGGAGATCT
TCCGGCTCAACACCATTCCCCTGTTTGTGCAGCTCCTGTACTCGTCGGTGGAGAACATCCAGCGCGTGGC
TGCCGGGGTGCTGTGTGAGCTGGCCCAGGACAAGGAGGCGGCCGACGCCATTGATGCAGAGGGGGCCTCG
GCCCCACTCATGGAGTTGCTGCACTCCCGCAACGAGGGCACTGCCACCTACGCTGCTGCCGTCCTGTTCC
GCATCTCCGAGGACAAGAACCCAGACTACCGGAAGCGCGTGTCCGTGGAGCTCACCAACTCCCTCTTCAA
GCATGACCCGGCTGCCTGGGAGGCTGCCCAGAGCATGATTCCCATCAATGAGCCCTATGGAGATGACATG
GATGCCACCTACCGCCCCATGTACTCCAGCGATGTGCCCCTTGACCCGCTGGAGATGCACATGGACATGG
ATGGAGACTACCCCATCGACACCTACAGCGACGGCCTCAGGCCCCCGTACCCCACTGCAGACCACATGCT
GGCCTAGTAATGAACTAGTCCGTAACTTGAAAGTATTTCGATTTCTTGGCTTTATATATCTTGTGGAAAG
GACGAGTGCACCTCGACATCTAGTTATAC
