>Addgene plasmid #142892 | TFORF1940 | depositor partial sequence | sequence record 280815 | Barcode
GTGCACCTCGACATCTAGTTATAC
